>Addgene plasmid #29631 | GST-TEV-FUS-1-373aa | addgene partial sequence | sequence record 35076 | 29631 with T7-term
CGCTAGTAGACGAGTCCATGTGCTGGCGTTCAAATTTCGCAGCAGCGGTTTCTTTACCAGACTCGAGGGT
ACCGACGTCAGCGATCGCGTGGCCGGCCGATATCCAATTGAGATCTGCCATATGTATATCTCCTTCTTAT
ACTTAACTAATATACTAAGATGGGGAATTGTTATCCGCTCACAATTCCCCTATAGTGAGTCGTATTAATT
TCGATTATGCGGCCGTGTACAATACGATTACTTTCTGTTCGACTTAAGCATTATGCGGCCGCAAGCTTGT
CGACCTGCAGGCGCGCCGAGCTCGAATTCGGATCATCAACCACTTTGTACAAGAAAGCTGGGTCGTCTGC
CCGGCGAGTAGCAAATGAGACCTTGATAGGATTTCCGGAGAATTCTTTACCATCAAACCAGTCAATAGCT
GCTTTAGCTGAAGGTGGGTCATCAAAAGAGACCGTTGCCTCTCCCTTCAGCTTGCCAGTTTCCCTGTCTG
TGTACAAATTAATCATGGGCTGTCCCGTTTTCTTGTTTGTCTTAATAATACCAATCTGCTTGAAGTAATC
AGCCACAGACTCAATTGTAACATTCTCACCCAGGCCTTGCACAAAGATGGTGTTGTTGTCTGAATTATCC
TGTTCGGAGTCATGACGTGATCCTTGGTCCCGAGGGCCACCAAATTTATTGAAGCCACCACGGTCACTTC
CGCCCATGCCACCTCTGCCTCCACGGCCACCTCCACGACCTCTGGGTTCATAGCCACCACTGCTGCGGTT
GTAACCACCACCGCCGCCGCCGCCGCCGCCACCACTGCCACCCCTGCCGCGGCCTCCACGGTCCTGCTGT
CCATAGCCACCGCTGCCACCTCCACCACTCTGGTCTTGATTGCCATAACC
