>Addgene plasmid #29631 | GST-TEV-FUS-1-373aa | addgene partial sequence | sequence record 35077 | 29631 with pGEX-5
TCGGATCTGGCTAGCGAGAATCTTTATTTTCAGGGATCATCAACAAGTTTGTACAAAAAAGCAGGCTTCG
AAGGAGATAACAAAATGGCCTCAAACGATTATACCCAACAAGCAACCCAAAGCTATGGGGCCTACCCCAC
CCAGCCCGGGCAGGGCTATTCCCAGCAGAGCAGTCAGCCCTACGGACAGCAGAGTTACAGTGGTTATAGC
CAGTCCACGGACACTTCAGGCTATGGCCAGAGCAGCTATTCTTCTTATGGCCAGAGCCAGAACACAGGCT
ATGGAACTCAGTCAACTCCCCAGGGATATGGCTCGACTGGCGGCTATGGCAGTAGCCAGAGCTCCCAATC
GTCTTACGGGCAGCAGTCCTCCTATCCTGGCTATGGCCAGCAGCCAGCTCCCAGCAGCACCTCGGGAAGT
TACGGTAGCAGTTCTCAGAGCAGCAGCTATGGGCAGCCCCAGAGTGGGAGCTACAGCCAGCAGCCTAGCT
ATGGTGGACAGCAGCAAAGCTATGGACAGCAGCAAAGCTATAATCCCCCTCAGGGCTATGGACAGCAGAA
CCAGTACAACAGCAGCAGTGGTGGTGGAGGTGGAGGTGGAGGTGGAGGTAACTATGGCCAAGATCAATCC
TCCATGAGTAGTGGTGGTGGCAGTGGTGGCGGTTATGGCAATCAAGACCAGAGTGGTGGAGGTGGCAGCG
GTGGCTATGGACAGCAGGACCGTGGAGGCCGCGGCAGGGGTGGCAGTGGTGGCGGCGGCGGCGGCGGCGG
TGGTGGTTACAACCGCAGCAGTGGTGGCTATGAACCCAGAGGTCG
