[The description below was written by a language model from this plasmid's Addgene catalogue record.]
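Description:
GST-TEV-FUS-1-373aa is a bacterial expression plasmid built on a pDuet backbone for producing a truncated form of the human RNA-binding protein FUS (also known as TLS, fused in sarcoma / translocated in liposarcoma) in E. coli. It is propagated under ampicillin selection. The record lists copy number as unknown and does not name the origin of replication or the promoter driving expression. No feature table is available, so these regulatory details cannot be confirmed here.

The insert is a 1119 bp fragment encoding amino acids 1–373 of human FUS, introduced by restriction enzyme cloning. This is a C-terminally truncated version rather than the full-length protein. It is fused at its N terminus to glutathione S-transferase (GST), followed by a TEV protease recognition site. GST is a standard affinity handle that allows capture of the fusion on glutathione resin and often helps keep aggregation-prone partners soluble. The intervening TEV site allows the tag to be removed by proteolytic cleavage, releasing the FUS fragment.

The associated publication concerns the molecular determinants and genetic modifiers of aggregation and toxicity of FUS, a protein linked to amyotrophic lateral sclerosis (ALS). In that context, the construct is most plausibly used to make recombinant FUS 1–373 for comparing how different regions of the protein contribute to aggregation, although the record does not spell out the specific assays.
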