Addgene plasmid #29631: GST-TEV-FUS-1-373aa
Depositing lab: Aaron Gitler. Depositing organization: University of Pennsylvania. Publication: Molecular determinants and genetic modifiers of aggregation and toxicity for the ALS disease protein FUS/TLS. Sun Z, Diaz Z, Fang X, Hart MP, Chesi A, Shorter J, Gitler AD. PLoS Biol. 2011 Apr;9(4):e1000614. doi: 10.1371/journal.pbio.1000614. Epub 2011 Apr 26. PubMed 21541367.
Backbone
  Vector backbone: pDuet
  Vector type: Bacterial Expression
Growth in bacteria
  Bacterial resistance: Ampicillin, 100 μg/mL
  Growth temperature: 37°C
  Growth strain: DH5alpha
  Copy number: Unknown
Gene/Insert
  Gene/Insert name: FUS-1-373aa (alt names: TLS; fused in sarcoma; translocated in liposarcoma)
  Species: H. sapiens (human)
  Insert size (bp): 1119
  Mutation: Contains FUS aa# 1-373
  Entrez Gene: FUS (a.k.a. ALS6, ETM4, FUS1, HNRNPP2, POMP75, TLS, altFUS)
  Tag / fusion protein: GST (N terminal on insert); TEV (N terminal on insert)
  Cloning method: Restriction Enzyme
  Sequencing primers: 5′ n/a
Terms and licenses: Academic/Nonprofit Terms; Industry Terms: Not Available to Industry
How to cite: GST-TEV-FUS-1-373aa was a gift from Aaron Gitler (Addgene plasmid # 29631 ; http://n2t.net/addgene:29631 ; RRID:Addgene_29631)
